Addgene plasmid #175163: pLV CMV mCherry-DDX21-V5
Purpose: Lentiviral expression of human DDX21-V5
Depositing lab: Larry Gerace. Depositing organization: Scripps California (The Scripps Research Institute). Publication: A Survey of DDX21 Activity During Rev/RRE Complex Formation. Hammond JA, Zhou L, Lamichhane R, Chu HY, Millar DP, Gerace L, Williamson JR. J Mol Biol. 2018 Feb 16;430(4):537-553. doi: 10.1016/j.jmb.2017.06.023. Epub 2017 Jul 10. PubMed 28705764.
Backbone
  Vector backbone: pLV-CMV-GFP-Puro
  Backbone manufacturer: Eric Campeau & Paul Kaufman (Addgene plasmid # 17448)
  Vector type: Mammalian Expression, Lentiviral
Growth in bacteria
  Bacterial resistance: Ampicillin, 100 μg/mL
  Growth temperature: 37°C
  Growth strain: NEB Stable
  Copy number: High Copy
Gene/Insert
  Gene/Insert name: DDX21
  Species: H. sapiens (human)
  Entrez Gene: DDX21 (a.k.a. GUA, GURDB, II/Gu, RH, RH II/Gu, RH-II/GU, RH-II/GuA, gu-alpha)
  Tag / fusion protein: V5 (C terminal on insert)
  Cloning method: Restriction Enzyme; 5′ cloning site Unknown (unknown if destroyed); 3′ cloning site Unknown (unknown if destroyed)
Terms and licenses: Academic/Nonprofit Terms; Industry Terms: Not Available to Industry
How to cite: pLV CMV mCherry-DDX21-V5 was a gift from Larry Gerace (Addgene plasmid # 175163 ; http://n2t.net/addgene:175163 ; RRID:Addgene_175163)
