[The description below was written by a language model from this plasmid's Addgene catalogue record and pLannotate feature annotations shown in this document.]
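Description:
pLV CMV mCherry-DDX21-V5 is a lentiviral transfer plasmid for mammalian expression of human DDX21, built on the pLV-CMV-GFP-Puro backbone. In bacteria it is maintained through a high-copy ColE1/pUC-type origin and selected with ampicillin via the β-lactamase gene. An f1 origin and remnants of a cloning-vector lac region (lacZα and lacI fragments, lac promoter and operator, flanking T3 and T7 promoters) are also annotated. The viral portion has a third-generation layout. An RSV promoter drives a truncated HIV-1 5' LTR, followed by the Ψ packaging signal with a gag fragment, the Rev response element for Rev-dependent export of the genomic RNA, and the cPPT/CTS. A second truncated LTR closes the provirus, followed by an SV40 poly(A) signal and SV40 origin. Producing virus therefore requires packaging and envelope functions supplied in trans.

Between the LTRs, the CMV enhancer and promoter drive an mCherry coding sequence followed by DDX21 and a C-terminal V5 epitope tag. The plasmid name implies an N-terminal mCherry fusion. However, the annotated DDX21 match is a fragment that starts some distance downstream of mCherry, and the record does not describe the intervening sequence or confirm the reading frame. A WPRE downstream of the tag enhances transcript expression. A separate mouse PGK promoter drives puromycin N-acetyltransferase, allowing selection of transduced cells. DDX21 is a nucleolar RNA helicase involved in rRNA processing and Pol II transcription. The construct allows stable or transient expression of a red-fluorescent, V5-detectable version for localisation, pulldown or functional studies. The associated work concerns DDX21 activity during HIV-1 Rev/RRE complex formation.
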