Features (pLannotate 1.2.2; 30 found; start..end, strand, type, name):
     26..130     +  promoter       AmpR promoter: bla
    131..991     +  CDS            AmpR: β-lactamase; bla; confers resistance to ampicillin, carbenicillin, and related antibiotics
   1162..1750    +  rep_origin     ori: high-copy-number ColE1/pMB1/pBR322/pUC origin of replication
   1933..2025    +  CDS            lacI (fragment): lac repressor; lacI; The lac repressor binds to the lac operator to inhibit transcription in E. coli. This inhibition can be relieved by adding lactose or isopropyl-β-D-thiogalactopyranoside (IPTG).
   2038..2059    +  protein_bind   CAP binding site: CAP binding activates transcription in the presence of cAMP. E. coli catabolite activator protein
   2074..2104    +  promoter       lac promoter: promoter for the E. coli lac operon
   2108..2130    +  protein_bind   lac operator (fragment): The lac repressor binds to the lac operator to inhibit transcription in E. coli. This inhibition can be relieved by adding lactose or isopropyl-β-D-thiogalactopyranoside (IPTG). lac repressor encoded by lacI
   2173..2191    +  promoter       T3 promoter: promoter for bacteriophage T3 RNA polymerase
   2219..2445    +  promoter       RSV promoter: Rous sarcoma virus enhancer/promoter
   2446..2626    +  LTR            5' LTR (truncated): truncated 5' long terminal repeat (LTR) from HIV-1
   2673..2798    +  misc_feature   HIV-1 Ψ: packaging signal of human immunodeficiency virus type 1
   2782..3145    +  CDS            HIV-1 gag (fragment): gag protein from human immunodeficiency virus 1; gag
   3291..3524    +  misc_feature   RRE: The Rev response element (RRE) of HIV-1 allows for Rev-dependent mRNA export from the nucleus to the cytoplasm.
   3901..4001    +  CDS            Rev (fragment): human immunodeficiency virus 1 (HIV-1) Rev protein; rev; enhances nuclear export of unspliced and incompletely spliced viral mRNAs
   4020..4136    +  misc_feature   cPPT/CTS: central polypurine tract and central termination sequence of HIV-1
   4159..4462    +  enhancer       CMV enhancer: human cytomegalovirus immediate early enhancer
   4463..4666    +  promoter       CMV promoter: human cytomegalovirus (CMV) immediate early promoter
   4762..5469    +  CDS            mCherry: mCherry is a basic (constitutively fluorescent) red fluorescent protein published in 2004, derived from Discosoma sp.. It is reported to be a very rapidly-maturing monomer with low acid sensitivity.
   5710..7650    +  CDS            DDX21 (fragment): DDX21_HUMAN - Experimental evidence at protein level: Swiss-Prot protein existence level 1. RNA helicase that acts as a sensor of the transcriptional status of both RNA polymerase (Pol) I and II: promotes ribosomal RNA (rRNA) processing and transcription from polymerase II (Pol II) (PubMed:25470060, PubMed:28790157). Binds various RNAs, such as rRNAs, snoRNAs, 7SK and, at lower extent, mRNAs (PubMed:25470060). In the nucleolus, localizes to rDNA locus, where it directly binds rRNAs and snoRNAs, and promotes rRNA transcription, processing and modification. Required for rRNA 2'-O-methylation, po
   7681..7722    +  CDS            V5 tag: epitope tag from simian virus 5
   7767..8355    +  misc_feature   WPRE: woodchuck hepatitis virus posttranscriptional regulatory element
   8369..8868    +  promoter       PGK promoter: mouse phosphoglycerate kinase 1 promoter
   8889..9488    +  CDS            PuroR: puromycin N-acetyltransferase; pac from Streptomyces alboniger; confers resistance to puromycin
   9556..9693    +  CDS            nef (fragment): NEF_HV1LA - Experimental evidence at protein level: Swiss-Prot protein existence level 1. Extracellular Nef protein targets CD4(+) T-lymphocytes for apoptosis by interacting with CXCR4 surface receptors. From Human immunodeficiency virus type 1 group M subtype B (isolate Lai) (HIV-1).
   9679..9859    +  LTR            5' LTR (truncated): truncated 5' long terminal repeat (LTR) from HIV-1
   9931..10052   +  polyA_signal   SV40 poly(A) signal: SV40 polyadenylation signal
  10092..10227   +  rep_origin     SV40 ori: SV40 origin of replication
  10248..10266   -  promoter       T7 promoter: promoter for bacteriophage T7 RNA polymerase
  10274..10429   +  CDS            lacZα (fragment): LacZα fragment of β-galactosidase; lacZ fragment
  10434..10862   +  rep_origin     f1 ori (sequence partly withheld): f1 bacteriophage origin of replication; arrow indicates direction of (+) strand synthesis
>Addgene plasmid #175163 | pLV CMV mCherry-DDX21-V5 | addgene full sequence | sequence record 352385 | Addgene NGS Result
AGGTGGCACTTTTCGGGGAAATGTGCGCGGAACCCCTATTTGTTTATTTTTCTAAATACATTCAAATATG
TATCCGCTCATGAGACAATAACCCTGATAAATGCTTCAATAATATTGAAAAAGGAAGAGTATGAGTATTC
AACATTTCCGTGTCGCCCTTATTCCCTTTTTTGCGGCATTTTGCCTTCCTGTTTTTGCTCACCCAGAAAC
GCTGGTGAAAGTAAAAGATGCTGAAGATCAGTTGGGTGCACGAGTGGGTTACATCGAACTGGATCTCAAC
AGCGGTAAGATCCTTGAGAGTTTTCGCCCCGAAGAACGTTTTCCAATGATGAGCACTTTTAAAGTTCTGC
TATGTGGCGCGGTATTATCCCGTATTGACGCCGGGCAAGAGCAACTCGGTCGCCGCATACACTATTCTCA
GAATGACTTGGTTGAGTACTCACCAGTCACAGAAAAGCATCTTACGGATGGCATGACAGTAAGAGAATTA
TGCAGTGCTGCCATAACCATGAGTGATAACACTGCGGCCAACTTACTTCTGACAACGATCGGAGGACCGA
AGGAGCTAACCGCTTTTTTGCACAACATGGGGGATCATGTAACTCGCCTTGATCGTTGGGAACCGGAGCT
GAATGAAGCCATACCAAACGACGAGCGTGACACCACGATGCCTGTAGCAATGGCAACAACGTTGCGCAAA
CTATTAACTGGCGAACTACTTACTCTAGCTTCCCGGCAACAATTAATAGACTGGATGGAGGCGGATAAAG
TTGCAGGACCACTTCTGCGCTCGGCCCTTCCGGCTGGCTGGTTTATTGCTGATAAATCTGGAGCCGGTGA
GCGTGGGTCTCGCGGTATCATTGCAGCACTGGGGCCAGATGGTAAGCCCTCCCGTATCGTAGTTATCTAC
ACGACGGGGAGTCAGGCAACTATGGATGAACGAAATAGACAGATCGCTGAGATAGGTGCCTCACTGATTA
AGCATTGGTAACTGTCAGACCAAGTTTACTCATATATACTTTAGATTGATTTAAAACTTCATTTTTAATT
TAAAAGGATCTAGGTGAAGATCCTTTTTGATAATCTCATGACCAAAATCCCTTAACGTGAGTTTTCGTTC
CACTGAGCGTCAGACCCCGTAGAAAAGATCAAAGGATCTTCTTGAGATCCTTTTTTTCTGCGCGTAATCT
GCTGCTTGCAAACAAAAAAACCACCGCTACCAGCGGTGGTTTGTTTGCCGGATCAAGAGCTACCAACTCT
TTTTCCGAAGGTAACTGGCTTCAGCAGAGCGCAGATACCAAATACTGTTCTTCTAGTGTAGCCGTAGTTA
GGCCACCACTTCAAGAACTCTGTAGCACCGCCTACATACCTCGCTCTGCTAATCCTGTTACCAGTGGCTG
CTGCCAGTGGCGATAAGTCGTGTCTTACCGGGTTGGACTCAAGACGATAGTTACCGGATAAGGCGCAGCG
GTCGGGCTGAACGGGGGGTTCGTGCACACAGCCCAGCTTGGAGCGAACGACCTACACCGAACTGAGATAC
CTACAGCGTGAGCTATGAGAAAGCGCCACGCTTCCCGAAGGGAGAAAGGCGGACAGGTATCCGGTAAGCG
GCAGGGTCGGAACAGGAGAGCGCACGAGGGAGCTTCCAGGGGGAAACGCCTGGTATCTTTATAGTCCTGT
CGGGTTTCGCCACCTCTGACTTGAGCGTCGATTTTTGTGATGCTCGTCAGGGGGGCGGAGCCTATGGAAA
AACGCCAGCAACGCGGCCTTTTTACGGTTCCTGGCCTTTTGCTGGCCTTTTGCTCACATGTTCTTTCCTG
CGTTATCCCCTGATTCTGTGGATAACCGTATTACCGCCTTTGAGTGAGCTGATACCGCTCGCCGCAGCCG
AACGACCGAGCGCAGCGAGTCAGTGAGCGAGGAAGCGGAAGAGCGCCCAATACGCAAACCGCCTCTCCCC
GCGCGTTGGCCGATTCATTAATGCAGCTGGCACGACAGGTTTCCCGACTGGAAAGCGGGCAGTGAGCGCA
ACGCAATTAATGTGAGTTAGCTCACTCATTAGGCACCCCAGGCTTTACACTTTATGCTTCCGGCTCGTAT
GTTGTGTGGAATTGTGAGCGGATAACAATTTCACACAGGAAACAGCTATGACCATGATTACGCCAAGCGC
GCAATTAACCCTCACTAAAGGGAACAAAAGCTGGAGCTGCAAGCTTAATGTAGTCTTATGCAATACTCTT
GTAGTCTTGCAACATGGTAACGATGAGTTAGCAACATGCCTTACAAGGAGAGAAAAAGCACCGTGCATGC
CGATTGGTGGAAGTAAGGTGGTACGATCGTGCCTTATTAGGAAGGCAACAGACGGGTCTGACATGGATTG
GACGAACCACTGAATTGCCGCATTGCAGAGATATTGTATTTAAGTGCCTAGCTCGATACATAAACGGGTC
TCTCTGGTTAGACCAGATCTGAGCCTGGGAGCTCTCTGGCTAACTAGGGAACCCACTGCTTAAGCCTCAA
TAAAGCTTGCCTTGAGTGCTTCAAGTAGTGTGTGCCCGTCTGTTGTGTGACTCTGGTAACTAGAGATCCC
TCAGACCCTTTTAGTCAGTGTGGAAAATCTCTAGCAGTGGCGCCCGAACAGGGACTTGAAAGCGAAAGGG
AAACCAGAGGAGCTCTCTCGACGCAGGACTCGGCTTGCTGAAGCGCGCACGGCAAGAGGCGAGGGGCGGC
GACTGGTGAGTACGCCAAAAATTTTGACTAGCGGAGGCTAGAAGGAGAGAGATGGGTGCGAGAGCGTCAG
TATTAAGCGGGGGAGAATTAGATCGCGATGGGAAAAAATTCGGTTAAGGCCAGGGGGAAAGAAAAAATAT
AAATTAAAACATATAGTATGGGCAAGCAGGGAGCTAGAACGATTCGCAGTTAATCCTGGCCTGTTAGAAA
CATCAGAAGGCTGTAGACAAATACTGGGACAGCTACAACCATCCCTTCAGACAGGATCAGAAGAACTTAG
ATCATTATATAATACAGTAGCAACCCTCTATTGTGTGCATCAAAGGATAGAGATAAAAGACACCAAGGAA
GCTTTAGACAAGATAGAGGAAGAGCAAAACAAAAGTAAGACCACCGCACAGCAAGCGGCCGCTGATCTTC
AGACCTGGAGGAGGAGATATGAGGGACAATTGGAGAAGTGAATTATATAAATATAAAGTAGTAAAAATTG
AACCATTAGGAGTAGCACCCACCAAGGCAAAGAGAAGAGTGGTGCAGAGAGAAAAAAGAGCAGTGGGAAT
AGGAGCTTTGTTCCTTGGGTTCTTGGGAGCAGCAGGAAGCACTATGGGCGCAGCGTCAATGACGCTGACG
GTACAGGCCAGACAATTATTGTCTGGTATAGTGCAGCAGCAGAACAATTTGCTGAGGGCTATTGAGGCGC
AACAGCATCTGTTGCAACTCACAGTCTGGGGCATCAAGCAGCTCCAGGCAAGAATCCTGGCTGTGGAAAG
ATACCTAAAGGATCAACAGCTCCTGGGGATTTGGGGTTGCTCTGGAAAACTCATTTGCACCACTGCTGTG
CCTTGGAATGCTAGTTGGAGTAATAAATCTCTGGAACAGATTTGGAATCACACGACCTGGATGGAGTGGG
ACAGAGAAATTAACAATTACACAAGCTTAATACACTCCTTAATTGAAGAATCGCAAAACCAGCAAGAAAA
GAATGAACAAGAATTATTGGAATTAGATAAATGGGCAAGTTTGTGGAATTGGTTTAACATAACAAATTGG
CTGTGGTATATAAAATTATTCATAATGATAGTAGGAGGCTTGGTAGGTTTAAGAATAGTTTTTGCTGTAC
TTTCTATAGTGAATAGAGTTAGGCAGGGATATTCACCATTATCGTTTCAGACCCACCTCCCAACCCCGAG
GGGACCCGACAGGCCCGAAGGAATAGAAGAAGAAGGTGGAGAGAGAGACAGAGACAGATCCATTCGATTA
GTGAACGGATCTCGACGGTATCGGTTAACTTTTAAAAGAAAAGGGGGGATTGGGGGGTACAGTGCAGGGG
AAAGAATAGTAGACATAATAGCAACAGACATACAAACTAAAGAATTACAAAAACAAATTACAAAATTCAA
AATTTTATCGATAAGCTTGGGAGTTCCGCGTTACATAACTTACGGTAAATGGCCCGCCTGGCTGACCGCC
CAACGACCCCCGCCCATTGACGTCAATAATGACGTATGTTCCCATAGTAACGCCAATAGGGACTTTCCAT
TGACGTCAATGGGTGGAGTATTTACGGTAAACTGCCCACTTGGCAGTACATCAAGTGTATCATATGCCAA
GTACGCCCCCTATTGACGTCAATGACGGTAAATGGCCCGCCTGGCATTATGCCCAGTACATGACCTTATG
GGACTTTCCTACTTGGCAGTACATCTACGTATTAGTCATCGCTATTACCATGGTGATGCGGTTTTGGCAG
TACATCAATGGGCGTGGATAGCGGTTTGACTCACGGGGATTTCCAAGTCTCCACCCCATTGACGTCAATG
GGAGTTTGTTTTGGCACCAAAATCAACGGGACTTTCCAAAATGTCGTAACAACTCCGCCCCATTGACGCA
AATGGGCGGTAGGCGTGTACGGTGGGAGGTCTATATAAGCAGAGCTCGTTTAGTGAACCGTCAGATCGCC
TGGAGACGCCATCCACGCTGTTTTGACCTCCATAGAAGACACCGACTCTAGAGGATCCACCGGTGCCAAC
CATGGTGAGCAAGGGCGAGGAGGATAACATGGCCATCATCAAGGAGTTCATGCGCTTCAAGGTGCACATG
GAGGGCTCCGTGAACGGCCACGAGTTCGAGATCGAGGGCGAGGGCGAGGGCCGCCCCTACGAGGGCACCC
AGACCGCCAAGCTGAAGGTGACCAAGGGTGGCCCCCTGCCCTTCGCCTGGGACATCCTGTCCCCTCAGTT
CATGTACGGCTCCAAGGCCTACGTGAAGCACCCCGCCGACATCCCCGACTACTTGAAGCTGTCCTTCCCC
GAGGGCTTCAAGTGGGAGCGCGTGATGAACTTCGAGGACGGCGGCGTGGTGACCGTGACCCAGGACTCCT
CCCTGCAGGACGGCGAGTTCATCTACAAGGTGAAGCTGCGCGGCACCAACTTCCCCTCCGACGGCCCCGT
AATGCAGAAGAAGACCATGGGCTGGGAGGCCTCCTCCGAGCGGATGTACCCCGAGGACGGCGCCCTGAAG
GGCGAGATCAAGCAGAGGCTGAAGCTGAAGGACGGCGGCCACTACGACGCTGAGGTCAAGACCACCTACA
AGGCCAAGAAGCCCGTGCAGCTGCCCGGCGCCTACAACGTCAACATCAAGTTGGACATCACCTCCCACAA
CGAGGACTACACCATCGTGGAACAGTACGAACGCGCCGAGGGCCGCCACTCCACCGGCGGCATGGACGAG
CTGTACAAGGGCGGAGGTGGGTCGGGTGGCGGCGGATCAGCTAGCATGAATTCTCCTAAATCCAAAAAGG
CAAAAAAGAAAGAGGAGCCATCTCAAAATGACATTTCTCCTAAAACCAAAAGTTTGAGAAAGAAAAAGGA
GCCCATTGAAAAGAAAGTGGTTTCTTCTAAAACCAAAAAAGTGACAAAAAATGAGGAGCCTTCTGAGGAA
GAAATAGATGCTCCTAAGCCCAAGAAGATGAAGAAAGAAAAGGAAATGAATGGAGAAACTAGAGAGAAAA
GCCCCAAACTGAAGAATGGATTTCCTCATCCTGAACCGGACTGTAACCCCAGTGAAGCTGCCAGTGAAGA
AAGTAACAGTGAGATAGAGCAGGAAATACCTGTGGAACAAAAAGAAGGCGCTTTCTCTAATTTTCCCATA
TCTGAAGAAACTATTAAACTTCTCAAAGGCCGAGGAGTGACCTTCCTATTTCCTATACAAGCAAAGACAT
TCCATCATGTTTACAGCGGGAAGGACTTAATTGCACAGGCACGGACAGGAACTGGGAAGACATTCTCCTT
TGCCATCCCTTTGATTGAGAAACTTCATGGGGAACTGCAAGACAGGAAGAGAGGCCGTGCCCCTCAGGTA
CTGGTTCTTGCACCTACAAGAGAGTTGGCAAATCAAGTAAGCAAAGACTTCAGTGACATCACAAAAAAGC
TGTCAGTGGCTTGTTTTTATGGTGGAACTCCCTATGGAGGTCAATTTGAACGCATGAGGAATGGGATTGA
TATCCTGGTTGGAACACCAGGTCGTATCAAAGACCACATACAGAATGGCAAACTAGATCTCACCAAACTT
AAGCATGTTGTCCTGGATGAAGTGGACCAGATGTTGGATATGGGATTTGCTGATCAAGTGGAAGAGATTT
TAAGTGTGGCATACAAGAAAGATTCTGAAGACAATCCCCAAACATTGCTTTTTTCTGCAACTTGCCCTCA
TTGGGTATTTAATGTTGCCAAGAAATACATGAAATCTACATATGAACAGGTGGACCTGATTGGTAAAAAG
ACTCAGAAAACGGCAATAACTGTGGAGCATCTGGCTATTAAGTGCCACTGGACTCAGAGGGCAGCAGTTA
TTGGGGATGTCATCCGAGTATATAGTGGTCATCAAGGACGCACTATCATCTTTTGTGAAACCAAGAAAGA
AGCCCAGGAGCTGTCCCAGAATTCAGCTATAAAGCAGGATGCTCAGTCCTTGCATGGAGACATTCCACAG
AAGCAAAGGGAAATCACCCTGAAAGGTTTTAGAAATGGTAGTTTTGGAGTTTTGGTGGCAACCAATGTTG
CTGCACGTGGGTTAGACATCCCTGAGGTTGATTTGGTTATACAAAGCTCTCCACCAAAGGATGTAGAGTC
CTACATTCATCGATCCGGGCGGACAGGCAGAGCTGGAAGGACGGGGGTGTGCATCTGCTTTTATCAGCAC
AAGGAAGAATATCAGTTAGTACAAGTGGAGCAAAAAGCGGGAATTAAGTTCAAACGAATAGGTGTTCCTT
CTGCAACAGAAATAATAAAAGCTTCCAGCAAAGATGCCATCAGGCTTTTGGATTCCGTGCCTCCCACTGC
CATTAGTCACTTCAAACAATCAGCTGAGAAGCTGATAGAGGAGAAGGGAGCTGTGGAAGCTCTGGCAGCA
GCACTGGCCCATATTTCAGGTGCCACGTCCGTAGACCAGCGCTCCTTGATCAACTCAAATGTGGGTTTTG
TGACCATGATCTTGCAGTGCTCAATTGAAATGCCAAATATTAGTTATGCTTGGAAAGAACTTAAAGAGCA
GCTGGGCGAGGAGATTGATTCCAAAGTGAAGGGAATGGTTTTTCTCAAAGGAAAGCTGGGTGTTTGCTTT
GATGTACCTACCGCATCAGTAACAGAAATACAGGAGAAATGGCATGATTCACGACGCTGGCAGCTCTCTG
TGGCCACAGAGCAACCAGAACTGGAAGGACCACGGGAAGGATATGGAGGCTTCAGGGGACAGCGGGAAGG
CAGTCGAGGCTTCAGGGGACAGCGGGACGGAAACAGAAGATTCAGAGGACAGCGGGAAGGCAGTAGAGGC
CCGAGAGGACAGCGATCAGGAGGTGGCAACAAAAGTAACAGATCCCAAAACAAAGGCCAGAAGCGGAGTT
TCAGTAAAGCATTTGGTCAAGCCTCGAGTCTAGAGGGCCCGCGGTTCGAAGGTAAGCCTATCCCTAACCC
TCTCCTCGGTCTCGATTCTACGCGTACCGGTCATCATCACCATCACCATTGAGTTTAAACGTCGACAATC
AACCTCTGGATTACAAAATTTGTGAAAGATTGACTGGTATTCTTAACTATGTTGCTCCTTTTACGCTATG
TGGATACGCTGCTTTAATGCCTTTGTATCATGCTATTGCTTCCCGTATGGCTTTCATTTTCTCCTCCTTG
TATAAATCCTGGTTGCTGTCTCTTTATGAGGAGTTGTGGCCCGTTGTCAGGCAACGTGGCGTGGTGTGCA
CTGTGTTTGCTGACGCAACCCCCACTGGTTGGGGCATTGCCACCACCTGTCAGCTCCTTTCCGGGACTTT
CGCTTTCCCCCTCCCTATTGCCACGGCGGAACTCATCGCCGCCTGCCTTGCCCGCTGCTGGACAGGGGCT
CGGCTGTTGGGCACTGACAATTCCGTGGTGTTGTCGGGGAAGCTGACGTCCTTTCCATGGCTGCTCGCCT
GTGTTGCCACCTGGATTCTGCGCGGGACGTCCTTCTGCTACGTCCCTTCGGCCCTCAATCCAGCGGACCT
TCCTTCCCGCGGCCTGCTGCCGGCTCTGCGGCCTCTTCCGCGTCTTCGCCTTCGCCCTCAGACGAGTCGG
ATCTCCCTTTGGGCCGCCTCCCCGCCTGGAATTCTACCGGGTAGGGGAGGCGCTTTTCCCAAGGCAGTCT
GGAGCATGCGCTTTAGCAGCCCCGCTGGGCACTTGGCGCTACACAAGTGGCCTCTGGCCTCGCACACATT
CCACATCCACCGGTAGGCGCCAACCGGCTCCGTTCTTTGGTGGCCCCTTCGCGCCACCTTCTACTCCTCC
CCTAGTCAGGAAGTTCCCCCCCGCCCCGCAGCTCGCGTCGTGCAGGACGTGACAAATGGAAGTAGCACGT
CTCACTAGTCTCGTGCAGATGGACAGCACCGCTGAGCAATGGAAGCGGGTAGGCCTTTGGGGCAGCGGCC
AATAGCAGCTTTGCTCCTTCGCTTTCTGGGCTCAGAGGCTGGGAAGGGGTGGGTCCGGGGGCGGGCTCAG
GGGCGGGCTCAGGGGCGGGGCGGGCGCCCGAAGGTCCTCCGGAGGCCCGGCATTCTGCACGCTTCAAAAG
CGCACGTCTGCCGCGCTGTTCTCCTCTTCCTCATCTCCGGGCCTTTCGACCTGCAGCCCAAGCTTACCAT
GACCGAGTACAAGCCCACGGTGCGCCTCGCCACCCGCGACGACGTCCCCAGGGCCGTACGCACCCTCGCC
GCCGCGTTCGCCGACTACCCCGCCACGCGCCACACCGTCGATCCGGACCGCCACATCGAGCGGGTCACCG
AGCTGCAAGAACTCTTCCTCACGCGCGTCGGGCTCGACATCGGCAAGGTGTGGGTCGCGGACGACGGCGC
CGCGGTGGCGGTCTGGACCACGCCGGAGAGCGTCGAAGCGGGGGCGGTGTTCGCCGAGATCGGCCCGCGC
ATGGCCGAGTTGAGCGGTTCCCGGCTGGCCGCGCAGCAACAGATGGAAGGCCTCCTGGCGCCGCACCGGC
CCAAGGAGCCCGCGTGGTTCCTGGCCACCGTCGGCGTCTCGCCCGACCACCAGGGCAAGGGTCTGGGCAG
CGCCGTCGTGCTCCCCGGAGTGGAGGCGGCCGAGCGCGCCGGGGTGCCCGCCTTCCTGGAGACCTCCGCG
CCCCGCAACCTCCCCTTCTACGAGCGGCTCGGCTTCACCGTCACCGCCGACGTCGAGGTGCCCGAAGGAC
CGCGCACCTGGTGCATGACCCGCAAGCCCGGTGCCTGACGCCCGCCCCACGACCCGCAGCGCCCGACCGA
AAGGAGCGCACGACCCCATGCATCTCGAGGGCCCGGTACCTTTAAGACCAATGACTTACAAGGCAGCTGT
AGATCTTAGCCACTTTTTAAAAGAAAAGGGGGGACTGGAAGGGCTAGCTCACTCCCAACGAAGACAAGAT
CTGCTTTTTGCTTGTACTGGGTCTCTCTGGTTAGACCAGATCTGAGCCTGGGAGCTCTCTGGCTAACTAG
GGAACCCACTGCTTAAGCCTCAATAAAGCTTGCCTTGAGTGCTTCAAGTAGTGTGTGCCCGTCTGTTGTG
TGACTCTGGTAACTAGAGATCCCTCAGACCCTTTTAGTCAGTGTGGAAAATCTCTAGCAGTAGTAGTTCA
TGTCATCTTATTATTCAGTATTTATAACTTGCAAAGAAATGAATATCAGAGAGTGAGAGGAACTTGTTTA
TTGCAGCTTATAATGGTTACAAATAAAGCAATAGCATCACAAATTTCACAAATAAAGCATTTTTTTCACT
GCATTCTAGTTGTGGTTTGTCCAAACTCATCAATGTATCTTATCATGTCTGGCTCTAGCTATCCCGCCCC
TAACTCCGCCCATCCCGCCCCTAACTCCGCCCAGTTCCGCCCATTCTCCGCCCCATGGCTGACTAATTTT
TTTTATTTATGCAGAGGCCGAGGCCGCCTCGGCCTCTGAGCTATTCCAGAAGTAGTGAGGAGGCTTTTTT
GGAGGCCTAGGGACGTACCCAATTCGCCCTATAGTGAGTCGTATTACGCGCGCTCACTGGCCGTCGTTTT
ACAACGTCGTGACTGGGAAAACCCTGGCGTTACCCAACTTAATCGCCTTGCAGCACATCCCCCTTTCGCC
AGCTGGCGTAATAGCGAAGAGGCCCGCACCGATCGCCCTTCCCAACAGTTGCGCAGCCTGAATGGCGAAT
GGG
[124 nt withheld, positions 10434-10557]
C
[91 nt withheld, positions 10559-10649]
A
[49 nt withheld, positions 10651-10699]
CCTTTGACGTTGGAGTCCACGTTCTTT
[37 nt withheld, positions 10727-10763]
ACCCTATCTCGGTCTATTCTTTTGATTTATAAGGGATTTTGCCGATTTCGGCCTATTGGTTAAAAAATGA
GCTGATTTAACAAAAATTTAACGCGAATTTTAACAAAATATTAACGCTTACAATTT
